>Addgene plasmid #237338 | pEGFPc1 Rab34 | addgene full sequence | sequence record 473593 | Addgene NGS Result
AATACTGAGCAGGAGTACTCAGGTCCTTCTTGGAACCCACAAGGAAGAGGAGCACGTTGGAAGGGTCGTT
CTCCTTGAGGGCATCAGTGAGCCACTGCTTGGTGTGTTCCAGGGATGCCACGTCATTCAGGTTGAAGACA
ATGATGATGGCTTGAGCTCCACGGTAGTAGGTGGAAGCAATGCACTTGAACCTTTCCTGACCAGCCGTGT
CCCAAAGTTGGAGACTGAAGGGGACACCCAAGACTTCAAATCGTTCCATCTCAAAATCCACTCCGATGGT
AGCCTTGTAATTCTTATCGAAGGTGTCTTTGCAGAACCTATTAATGAGACAGGTCTTCCCCACAGATAGG
TCTCCCACAACGATGACCTTGGATATCTTAAATCCCACGGTGCCTGTCCGGTGCTCCTGGCAGGCGCAAG
TGACGCGGGGGTGGAAGTCTTTGCGCACGTGCAAAGCGGCCTCTTTCTTCAGGCACTGGGGCAGCTCCGC
CAGGACGCGGTCCCTCCGCACGGGCGCCAGAATGTTCACTCGAGATCTGAGTCCGGACTTGTACAGCTCG
TCCATGCCGAGAGTGATCCCGGCGGCGGTCACGAACTCCAGCAGGACCATGTGATCGCGCTTCTCGTTGG
GGTCTTTGCTCAGGGCGGACTGGGTGCTCAGGTAGTGGTTGTCGGGCAGCAGCACGGGGCCGTCGCCGAT
GGGGGTGTTCTGCTGGTAGTGGTCGGCGAGCTGCACGCTGCCGTCCTCGATGTTGTGGCGGATCTTGAAG
TTCACCTTGATGCCGTTCTTCTGCTTGTCGGCCATGATATAGACGTTGTGGCTGTTGTAGTTGTACTCCA
GCTTGTGCCCCAGGATGTTGCCGTCCTCCTTGAAGTCGATGCCCTTCAGCTCGATGCGGTTCACCAGGGT
GTCGCCCTCGAACTTCACCTCGGCGCGGGTCTTGTAGTTGCCGTCGTCCTTGAAGAAGATGGTGCGCTCC
TGGACGTAGCCTTCGGGCATGGCGGACTTGAAGAAGTCGTGCTGCTTCATGTGGTCGGGGTAGCGGCTGA
AGCACTGCACGCCGTAGGTCAGGGTGGTCACGAGGGTGGGCCAGGGCACGGGCAGCTTGCCGGTGGTGCA
GATGAACTTCAGGGTCAGCTTGCCGTAGGTGGCATCGCCCTCGCCCTCGCCGGACACGCTGAACTTGTGG
CCGTTTACGTCGCCGTCCAGCTCGACCAGGATGGGCACCACCCCGGTGAACAGCTCCTCGCCCTTGCTCA
CCATGGTGGCGACCGGTAGCGCTAGCGGATCTGACGGTTCACTAAACCAGCTCTGCTTATATAGACCTCC
CACCGTACACGCCTACCGCCCATTTGCGTCAATGGGGCGGAGTTGTTACGACATTTTGGAAAGTCCCGTT
GATTTTGGTGCCAAAACAAACTCCCATTGACGTCAATGGGGTGGAGACTTGGAAATCCCCGTGAGTCAAA
CCGCTATCCACGCCCATTGATGTACTGCCAAAACCGCATCACCATGGTAATAGCGATGACTAATACGTAG
ATGTACTGCCAAGTAGGAAAGTCCCATAAGGTCATGTACTGGGCATAATGCCAGGCGGGCCATTTACCGT
CATTGACGTCAATAGGGGGCGTACTTGGCATATGATACACTTGATGTACTGCCAAGTGGGCAGTTTACCG
TAAATACTCCACCCATTGACGTCAATGGAAAGTCCCTATTGGCGTTACTATGGGAACATACGTCATTATT
GACGTCAATGGGCGGGGGTCGTTGGGCGGTCAGCCAGGCGGGCCATTTACCGTAAGTTATGTAACGCGGA
ACTCCATATATGGGCTATGAACTAATGACCCCGTAATTGATTACTATTAATAACTAATGCATGGCGGTAA
TACGGTTATCCACAGAATCAGGGGATAACGCAGGAAAGAACATGTGAGCAAAAGGCCAGCAAAAGGCCAG
GAACCGTAAAAAGGCCGCGTTGCTGGCGTTTTTCCATAGGCTCCGCCCCCCTGACGAGCATCACAAAAAT
CGACGCTCAAGTCAGAGGTGGCGAAACCCGACAGGACTATAAAGATACCAGGCGTTTCCCCCTGGAAGCT
CCCTCGTGCGCTCTCCTGTTCCGACCCTGCCGCTTACCGGATACCTGTCCGCCTTTCTCCCTTCGGGAAG
CGTGGCGCTTTCTCATAGCTCACGCTGTAGGTATCTCAGTTCGGTGTAGGTCGTTCGCTCCAAGCTGGGC
TGTGTGCACGAACCCCCCGTTCAGCCCGACCGCTGCGCCTTATCCGGTAACTATCGTCTTGAGTCCAACC
CGGTAAGACACGACTTATCGCCACTGGCAGCAGCCACTGGTAACAGGATTAGCAGAGCGAGGTATGTAGG
CGGTGCTACAGAGTTCTTGAAGTGGTGGCCTAACTACGGCTACACTAGAAGAACAGTATTTGGTATCTGC
GCTCTGCTGAAGCCAGTTACCTTCGGAAAAAGAGTTGGTAGCTCTTGATCCGGCAAACAAACCACCGCTG
GTAGCGGTGGTTTTTTTGTTTGCAAGCAGCAGATTACGCGCAGAAAAAAAGGATCTCAAGAAGATCCTTT
GATCTTTTCTACGGGGTCTGACGCTCAGTGGAACGAAAACTCACGTTAAGGGATTTTGGTCATGAGATTA
TCAAAAAGGATCTTCACCTAGATCCTTTTAAATTAAAAATGAAGTTTTAAATCAATCTAAAGTATATATG
AGTAACCTGAGGCTATGGCAGGGCCTGCCGCCCCGACGTTGGCTGCGAGCCCTGGGCCTTCACCCGAACT
TGGGGGGTGGGGTGGGGAAAAGGAAGAAACGCGGGCGTATTGGCCCCAATGGGGTCTCGGTGGGGTATCG
ACAGAGTGCCAGCCCTGGGACCGAACCCCGCGTTTATGAACAAACGACCCAACACCGTGCGTTTTATTCT
GTCTTTTTATTGCCGTCATAGCGCGGGTTCCTTCCGGTATTGTCTCCTTCCGTGTTTCAGTTAGCCTCCC
CCTAGGGTGGGCGAAGAACTCCAGCATGAGATCCCCGCGCTGGAGGATCATCCAGCCGGCGTCCCGGAAA
ACGATTCCGAAGCCCAACCTTTCATAGAAGGCGGCGGTGGAATCGAAATCTCGTGATGGCAGGTTGGGCG
TCGCTTGGTCGGTCATTTCGAACCCCAGAGTCCCGCTCAGAAGAACTCGTCAAGAAGGCGATAGAAGGCG
ATGCGCTGCGAATCGGGAGCGGCGATACCGTAAAGCACGAGGAAGCGGTCAGCCCATTCGCCGCCAAGCT
CTTCAGCAATATCACGGGTAGCCAACGCTATGTCCTGATAGCGGTCCGCCACACCCAGCCGGCCACAGTC
GATGAATCCAGAAAAGCGGCCATTTTCCACCATGATATTCGGCAAGCAGGCATCGCCATGGGTCACGACG
AGATCCTCGCCGTCGGGCATGCTCGCCTTGAGCCTGGCGAACAGTTCGGCTGGCGCGAGCCCCTGATGCT
CTTCGTCCAGATCATCCTGATCGACAAGACCGGCTTCCATCCGAGTACGTGCTCGCTCGATGCGATGTTT
CGCTTGGTGGTCGAATGGGCAGGTAGCCGGATCAAGCGTATGCAGCCGCCGCATTGCATCAGCCATGATG
GATACTTTCTCGGCAGGAGCAAGGTGAGATGACAGGAGATCCTGCCCCGGCACTTCGCCCAATAGCAGCC
AGTCCCTTCCCGCTTCAGTGACAACGTCGAGCACAGCTGCGCAAGGAACGCCCGTCGTGGCCAGCCACGA
TAGCCGCGCTGCCTCGTCTTGCAGTTCATTCAGGGCACCGGACAGGTCGGTCTTGACAAAAAGAACCGGG
CGCCCCTGCGCTGACAGCCGGAACACGGCGGCATCAGAGCAGCCGATTGTCTGTTGTGCCCAGTCATAGC
CGAATAGCCTCTCCACCCAAGCGGCCGGAGAACCTGCGTGCAATCCATCTTGTTCAATCATGCGAAACGA
TCCTCATCCTGTCTCTTGATCGATCTTTGCAAAAGCCTAGGCCTCCAAAAAAGCCTCCTCACTACTTCTG
GAATAGCTCAGAGGCCGAGGCGGCCTCGGCCTCTGCATAAATAAAAAAAATTAGTCAGCCATGGGGCGGA
GAATGGGCGGAACTGGGCGGAGTTAGGGGCGGGATGGGCGGAGTTAGGGGCGGGACTATGGTTGCTGACT
AATTGAGATGCATGCTTTGCATACTTCTGCCTGCTGGGGAGCCTGGGGACTTTCCACACCTGGTTGCTGA
CTAATTGAGATGCATGCTTTGCATACTTCTGCCTGCTGGGGAGCCTGGGGACTTTCCACACCCTAACTGA
CACACATTCCACAGCTGGTTCTTTCCGCCTCAGGACTCTTCCTTTTTCAATATTATTGAAGCATTTATCA
GGGTTATTGTCTCATGAGCGGATACATATTTGAATGTATTTAGAAAAATAAACAAATAGGGGTTCCGCGC
ACATTTCCCCGAAAAGTGCCACCTG
[124 nt withheld, positions 4506-4629]
C
[91 nt withheld, positions 4631-4721]
A
[49 nt withheld, positions 4723-4771]
CCTTTGACGTTGGAGTCCACGTTCTTT
[37 nt withheld, positions 4799-4835]
ACCCTATCTCGGTCTATTCTTTTGATTTATAAGGGATTTTGCCGATTTCGGCCTATTGGTTAAAAAATGA
GCTGATTTAACAAAAATTTAACGCGAATTTTAACAAAATATTAACGCTTACAATTTACGCGTTAAGATAC
ATTGATGAGTTTGGACAAACCACAACTAGAATGCAGTGAAAAAAATGCTTTATTTGTGAAATTTGTGATG
CTATTGCTTTATTTGTAACCATTATAAGCTGCAATAAACAAGTTAACAACAACAATTGCATTCATTTTAT
GTTTCAGGTTCAGGGGGAGGTGTGGGAGGTTTTTTAAAGCAAGTAAAACCTCTACAAATGTGGTATGGCT
GATTATGATCAGTTATCTAGATCCGGTGGATCCTCAGGGACAACATGTGGCCTTCTTCTTGCTGGCAGTT
AGGTACAGGTTTTTGTCATCGCTGTTGATGCGAACAACATCTGCAATGTGCCGAGCCCCGGATTTCTCCA
GCTCCGCCAGGACATTGGCCTCAAAGGTTAGTGCTGCCACACGGAAGAAGAATTCCCGGACATTCTCACC
AGTGAGGGAGGACACCGCCCAGTACTCGGCCTTAATCTCTTGGGCCACCTTGAGGGCATCCTTCTCCATT
AGGG
Features (pLannotate 1.2.2; 15 found; start..end, strand, type, name):
    529..547     -  misc_feature   MCS (fragment): multiple cloning site
    548..1264    -  CDS            EGFP: EGFP is a basic (constitutively fluorescent) green fluorescent protein published in 1996, derived from Aequorea victoria. It is reported to be a rapidly-maturing weak dimer with moderate acid sensitivity.
   1309..1512    -  promoter       CMV promoter: human cytomegalovirus (CMV) immediate early promoter
   1513..1816    -  enhancer       CMV enhancer: human cytomegalovirus immediate early enhancer
   1991..2579    -  rep_origin     ori: high-copy-number ColE1/pMB1/pBR322/pUC origin of replication
   2801..2817    +  polyA_signal   bGH poly(A) signal (fragment): bovine growth hormone polyadenylation signal
   2908..2955    -  polyA_signal   HSV TK poly(A) signal: herpes simplex virus thymidine kinase polyadenylation signal (Cole and Stacy, 1985)
   3014..3166    -  CDS            ble (fragment): BLE_KLEPN - Experimental evidence at protein level: Swiss-Prot protein existence level 1. Binding protein with a strong affinity to the bleomycin family of antibiotics. Binds to CL990; an antimitotic-antibiotic compound. From Klebsiella pneumoniae.
   3187..3981    -  CDS            NeoR/KanR: aminoglycoside phosphotransferase from Tn5; aph(3')-II (or nptII); confers resistance to neomycin, kanamycin, and G418 (Geneticin®)
   4016..4373    -  promoter       SV40 promoter: SV40 enhancer and early promoter
   4375..4479    -  promoter       AmpR promoter: bla
   4506..4934    +  rep_origin     f1 ori (sequence partly withheld): f1 bacteriophage origin of replication; arrow indicates direction of (+) strand synthesis
   4968..5089    -  polyA_signal   SV40 poly(A) signal: SV40 polyadenylation signal
   5112..5196    -  CDS            large T antigen (fragment): large T antigen from SV40 (simian virus 40)
   5222..526     -  CDS            Rab34 (across the origin): RAB34_MOUSE - Also known as Rab39, Rah, Rah1. Experimental evidence at protein level: Swiss-Prot protein existence level 1. Transport protein involved in the redistribution of lysosomes to the peri-Golgi region (PubMed:12475955). Plays a role in the maturation of phagosomes that engulf pathogens, such as S.aureus and M.tuberculosis (By similarity). Plays a role in the fusion of phagosomes with lysosomes (By similarity). Acts also as a positive regulator of hedgehog signaling and regulates ciliary function (PubMed:29290584). From Mus musculus (Mouse).
