[The description below was written by a language model from this plasmid's Addgene catalogue record and pLannotate feature annotations shown in this document.]
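Description:
pEGFPc1 Rab34 is a mammalian expression plasmid of about 5.5 kb, built on the pEGFP-C1 backbone and intended for transient overexpression of mouse Rab34 in cultured mammalian cells. It replicates in E. coli from a high-copy ColE1/pUC-type origin and is selected with kanamycin. The Tn5 NeoR/KanR gene sits behind tandem promoters. A bacterial bla-type promoter drives kanamycin resistance in bacteria, while the SV40 enhancer/early promoter, paired with the HSV TK polyadenylation signal, would allow G418 selection in mammalian cells. An f1 origin is also present, which can support single-stranded DNA production. The short ble, bGH poly(A) and SV40 large T antigen matches in the annotation are only fragments, most likely backbone remnants rather than functional elements.

The expression cassette lies on the minus strand of the sequenced record. It reads CMV enhancer and immediate-early promoter, EGFP coding sequence, a residual stretch of the multiple cloning site, the Rab34 open reading frame (which spans the numbering origin of the circular record), and then the SV40 poly(A) signal. This layout places EGFP at the N-terminus of Rab34. That orientation leaves the C-terminus of the GTPase free, which matters because Rab proteins are generally prenylated there for membrane attachment. The insert was introduced by restriction cloning, but the sites used are not recorded. The catalogue lists the species as mouse, and the annotation matches the mouse Rab34 protein, a small GTPase linked to lysosome positioning, phagosome maturation, and ciliary and hedgehog signalling functions. The construct suits live or fixed-cell imaging of Rab34 localisation, and the EGFP tag can also be used to detect or pull down the protein. The associated publication concerns protein geranylgeranylation.
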