Addgene plasmid #237338: pEGFPc1 Rab34
Purpose: transient overexpression in mammalian cells
Depositing lab: Michele Pagano. Depositing organization: NYU Grossman School of Medicine. Publication: GGTase3 is a newly identified geranylgeranyltransferase targeting a ubiquitin ligase. Kuchay S, Wang H, Marzio A, Jain K, Homer H, Fehrenbacher N, Philips MR, Zheng N, Pagano M. Nat Struct Mol Biol. 2019 Jul;26(7):628-636. doi: 10.1038/s41594-019-0249-3. Epub 2019 Jun 17. PubMed 31209342.
Backbone
  Vector backbone: pEGFPc1
  Vector type: Mammalian Expression
Growth in bacteria
  Bacterial resistance: Kanamycin, 50 μg/mL
  Growth temperature: 37°C
  Growth strain: DH5alpha
  Copy number: High Copy
Gene/Insert
  Gene/Insert name: Rab34
  Species: M. musculus (mouse)
  Entrez Gene: RAB34 (a.k.a. NARR, OFD20, RAB39, RAH)
  Cloning method: Restriction Enzyme; 5′ cloning site Unknown (unknown if destroyed)
Terms and licenses: Academic/Nonprofit Terms; Industry Terms: Not Available to Industry
How to cite: pEGFPc1 Rab34 was a gift from Michele Pagano (Addgene plasmid # 237338 ; http://n2t.net/addgene:237338 ; RRID:Addgene_237338)
